>Addgene plasmid #83540 | pILGFP80 | addgene partial sequence | sequence record 161702 | yGFP-R 5'-GCATCACCTTCACCTTCACC-3'
TTAACATCACCATCTAATTCAACCAAAATTGGGACAACACCAGTGAATAATTCTTCACCTTTAGAGGATC
CCATGATTGATTGTTGTAGTAACTGTGTTGTTCTAGAGATGACAAAACCGAAATGAAATAATGAGTAAAG
AAAGATGAGGATTGACAAAGACAACTAAATAAATCGTATTTTATATATCCAGGAAGCACGAAAGAGACAA
ATGAAAAATTTTTTTCATGGACGATGATCACTGAAAAAAAAAAAAAAAAATGGAAAACAGTTGTGCGTCG
CTTCTTGAAAAACGTACAAAACGATTACTATATTACTGTCCGGCCGGTTAACCTAAAAAAGAATATTGCC
ATTCATTCCAGTGTGCGTGAGTAGAGTTTAGTTTTTGCAACCAATGACTGCGAACAGGCAGCAAGTTTGC
GAGTGCTTTCTTTCCCCCTATAAAGCTGTCTGAAATGCGTTAATCCCTCCACCTTTCCTCTTGCTGTTGC
ATTACCACTGAATTTAATAAATTGTTTGCATCATTTCTGTGTTGAGGACTTAACTTCCCGGCTTAGCAGC
TGGTTTGTTCGCAATTATCGAGCAATTCTTGAACGTCTACTAAGGTTTGCACATTTCGTATACTTACTTT
AGAATGATAACGTAAGTGGCTGATACGAGCGGCACTAACAGAATATACGATAAACTTCATTCACAAAAAA
AAGCAGCAAGTGAAAAAGTGCTATTCTTGTTTGCCTTTGCCTACCTGTACGTAATGGCAGTCGAGCAACC
CTTAATATAACTTCGTATAATGTATGCTATACGAAGTTATTAGGTCTAGAGATCCCAATACAACAGATCA
CGTGATCTTTTGTAAGATGAAGTTGAAGTAGTGTTGCACCGTGCCAATGCAGGTGGCTATTAGATTAAAT
ATGTGATTTGTTCTATTAAGTTTCCTGTATAATTAATGGGGAGCGCTGATTCTCTTTTGGTACGCTTCCC
ATCCAGCATTTCTGTATCTTTCACCTTCAACCTTAGGATCTCTACCCTTGG
