>Addgene plasmid #83540 | pILGFP80 | addgene partial sequence | sequence record 161703 | M13-Rev 5'-CAGGAAACAGCTATGACC-3'
GCATGCATTTAAATCATTACGACCGAGATTCCCGGGTAATAACTGATATAATTAAATTGAAGCTCTAATT
TGTGAGTTTAGTATACATGCATTTACTTATAATACAGTTTTTTAGTTTTGCTGGCCGCATCTTCTCAAAT
ATGCTTCCCAGCCTGCTTTTCTGTAACGTTCACCCTCTACCTTAGCATCCCTTCCCTTTGCAAATAGTCC
TACTAGTTTAAGATCTTTTGTACAATTCATCCATACCATGGGTAATACCAGCAGCAGTAACAAATTCTAA
CAAGACCATGTGGTCTCTCTTTTCGTTTGGATCTTTGGATAAGGCAGATTGAGTGGATAAGTAATGGTTG
TCTGGTAACAAGACTGGACCATCACCAATTGGAGTATTTTGTTGATAATGGTCAGCTAATTGAACAGAAC
CATCTTCAATGTTGTGTCTAATTTTGAAGTTAACTTTGATACCATTCTTTTGTTTGTCAGCCATGATGTA
AACATTGTGAGAGTTATAGTTGTATTCCAATTTGTGACCTAAAATGTTACCATCTTCTTTAAAATCAATA
CCTTTTAATTCGATTCTATTAACTAAGGTATCACCTTCAAACTTGACTTCAGCTCTGGTCTTGTAGTTAC
CGTCATCTTTGAAAAAAATAGTTCTTTCTTGAACATAACCTTCTGGCATGGCAGACTTGAAAAAGTCATG
TTGTTTCATATGATCTGGGTATCTCGCAAAACATTGAACACCATAACCGAAAGTAGTGACTAAGGTTGGC
CATGGAACTGGCAATTTACCAGTAGTACAAATAAATTTTAAGGTCAATTTACCGTAAGTAGCATCACCTT
CACCTTCACCGGAGACAGAAAATTTGTGACCATTAACATCACCATCTAATTCAACCAAAATTGGGACAAC
ACCAGTGAATAATTCTTCACCTTTAGAGGATCCCATGATTGATTGTTGTAGTAACTGTGTTGTTCTAGAG
ATGACAAAACCGAAATGAAATAATGAGTAAAGAAAGATGAGGATTGACAAAGACAACTAAATAAATCGT
