[The description below was written by a language model from this plasmid's Addgene catalogue record.]
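Description:
pILGFP80 is a yeast expression reporter plasmid built on the pUC19 backbone. It is propagated in E. coli as a high-copy plasmid under ampicillin selection, consistent with the pUC-type origin and beta-lactamase marker that pUC19 normally supplies. For use in Saccharomyces cerevisiae it carries a URA3 marker derived from Kluyveromyces lactis, which complements uracil auxotrophy in ura3 host strains. A heterologous URA3 is commonly chosen because its limited homology to the native S. cerevisiae locus reduces unwanted recombination there. The record lists no yeast replication origin or centromere and does not say whether the plasmid is maintained episomally or integrated into the genome. No feature table is available to resolve this.

The payload is a fusion of the S. cerevisiae RPL3 promoter to yEGFP, a yeast codon-optimised enhanced green fluorescent protein. RPL3 encodes a ribosomal protein of the large subunit, so its promoter is expected to track growth-associated ribosome biogenesis. In this construct, fluorescence serves as a direct readout of transcriptional output from that promoter. The terminator downstream of yEGFP and the restriction sites used for cloning are not recorded.

The stated purpose is to evaluate the expression strength of the RPL3 promoter. The plasmid belongs to a comparative study of yeast promoter activities on different carbon substrates and across the diauxic shift, aimed at guiding promoter choice for controlling heterologous gene expression in yeast cell factories.
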