Addgene plasmid #83540: pILGFP80
Purpose: Used to evaluate the expression output of RPL3promoter with yEGFP used as the reporter gene.
Depositing lab: Claudia Vickers. Depositing organization: University of Queensland. Publication: Controlling heterologous gene expression in yeast cell factories on different carbon substrates and across the diauxic shift: a comparison of yeast promoter activities. Peng B, Williams TC, Henry M, Nielsen LK, Vickers CE. Microb Cell Fact. 2015 Jun 26;14:91. doi: 10.1186/s12934-015-0278-5. PubMed 26112740.
Backbone
  Vector backbone: pUC19
  Vector type: Yeast Expression
  Selectable markers: URA3 ; kluyveromyces lactis in S. cerevisiae
Growth in bacteria
  Bacterial resistance: Ampicillin, 100 μg/mL
  Growth temperature: 37°C
  Growth strain: alpha-Select
  Growth instructions: alpha-Select from BIOLINE (Genotype: F- deoR endA1 recA1 relA1 gyrA96 hsdR17(rk-, mk+) supE44 thi-1 phoA Δ(lacZYA-argF)U169 Φ80lacZΔM15 λ-)
  Copy number: High Copy
Gene/Insert
  Gene/Insert name: RPL3 promoter-yEGFP
  Species: S. cerevisiae (budding yeast)
  Promoter: RPL3
  Cloning method: Restriction Enzyme; 5′ cloning site unknown (unknown if destroyed); 3′ cloning site unknown (unknown if destroyed)
  Sequencing primers: 5′ unknown; 3′ yGFP-R
Terms and licenses: Academic/Nonprofit Terms; Industry Terms: Not Available to Industry
How to cite: pILGFP80 was a gift from Claudia Vickers (Addgene plasmid # 83540 ; http://n2t.net/addgene:83540 ; RRID:Addgene_83540)
